Addgene plasmid #205078: T7RNAP Cyslight V174C
Purpose: T7RNAP protein expression
Depositing lab: Smita Patel. Depositing organization: Rutgers, The State University of New Jersey. Publication: Correlating Transcription Initiation and Conformational Changes by a Single-Subunit RNA Polymerase with Near Base-Pair Resolution. Koh HR, Roy R, Sorokina M, Tang GQ, Nandakumar D, Patel SS, Ha T. Mol Cell. 2018 May 17;70(4):695-706.e5. doi: 10.1016/j.molcel.2018.04.018. PubMed 29775583.
Backbone
  Vector backbone: pBR322
  Vector type: Bacterial Expression
Growth in bacteria
  Bacterial resistance: Ampicillin, 100 μg/mL
  Growth temperature: 37°C
  Growth strain: DH5alpha
  Copy number: Low Copy
Gene/Insert
  Gene/Insert name: T7RNAP Cyslight V174C
  Species: Bacteriophage T7
  Mutation: C125S, C347S, C510S, C515S, C530S, C723S V174C
  Entrez Gene: T7p07 (a.k.a. T7p07)
  Cloning method: Unknown
Terms and licenses: Academic/Nonprofit Terms; Industry Terms: Not Available to Industry
How to cite: T7RNAP Cyslight V174C was a gift from Smita Patel (Addgene plasmid # 205078 ; http://n2t.net/addgene:205078 ; RRID:Addgene_205078)
