[The description below was written by a language model from this plasmid's Addgene catalogue record and pLannotate feature annotations shown in this document.]
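Description:
T7RNAP Cyslight V174C is a pBR322-derived bacterial expression plasmid of about 5.7 kb for producing an engineered bacteriophage T7 RNA polymerase in E. coli. It replicates from the ColE1/pMB1-type origin and retains the pBR322 bom (basis of mobility) region. Only a short fragment of rop is annotated, although the catalogue lists the plasmid as low copy. Selection is with ampicillin through an intact β-lactamase gene and its own promoter. The tetracycline resistance gene survives only as a truncated fragment next to the tet promoter, so it presumably no longer works as a marker.

The expression cassette is driven by a lac promoter with its CAP binding site and lac operator, so transcription should be repressed by lac repressor and inducible with IPTG. A T7 gene 10 ribosome binding site promotes translation. Just upstream of the polymerase coding sequence, the annotation finds a short fragment matching a tag that includes a 6xHis element, then a thrombin cleavage site. This suggests an N-terminal, cleavable purification tag, though the record does not state this explicitly.

The insert encodes the single-subunit, DNA-dependent RNA polymerase of phage T7 (gene T7p07). Six cysteines are changed to serine (C125S, C347S, C510S, C515S, C530S, C723S), giving a "Cyslight" background, and a new cysteine is introduced at position 174 (V174C). Designs like this are generally used to give a defined thiol for site-specific attachment of a label. That would fit the associated work, which correlates transcription initiation with polymerase conformational changes. The stated purpose, however, is simply T7 RNA polymerase protein expression.
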