Features (pLannotate 1.2.2; 15 found; start..end, strand, type, name):
    733..873     -  misc_feature   bom: basis of mobility region from pBR322
    975..1017    -  CDS            rop (fragment): Rop protein, which maintains plasmids at low copy number; rop
   1066..1087    +  protein_bind   CAP binding site: CAP binding activates transcription in the presence of cAMP. E. coli catabolite activator protein
   1102..1132    +  promoter       lac promoter: promoter for the E. coli lac operon
   1140..1156    +  protein_bind   lac operator: The lac repressor binds to the lac operator to inhibit transcription in E. coli. This inhibition can be relieved by adding lactose or isopropyl-β-D-thiogalactopyranoside (IPTG). lac repressor encoded by lacI
   1193..1222    -  misc_feature   MCS (fragment): pUC18/19 multiple cloning site
   1229..1251    +  RBS            RBS: efficient ribosome binding site from bacteriophage T7 gene 10 (Olins and Rangwala, 1989)
   1270..1286    +  CDS            capTEV™ (fragment): composite tag for in vivo biotinylation, TEV protease cleavage, and 6xHis tagging
   1297..1314    +  CDS            thrombin site: thrombin recognition and cleavage site
   1327..3975    +  CDS            RPOL_BPT7: Experimental evidence at protein level: Swiss-Prot protein existence level 1. Highly processive DNA-dependent RNA polymerase that catalyzes the transcription of class II and class III viral genes. Recognizes a specific promoter sequence and enters first into an 'abortive phase' where very short transcripts are synthesized and released before proceeding to the processive transcription of long RNA chains. Unwinds the double-stranded DNA to expose the coding strand for templating. Participates in the initiation of viral DNA replication presumably by making primers accessible to the DNA polymerase
   3999..4293    -  CDS            TcR (fragment): tetracycline efflux protein; tet; confers resistance to tetracycline
   4341..4369    -  promoter       tet promoter: E. coli promoter for tetracycline efflux protein gene
   4482..4586    +  promoter       AmpR promoter: bla
   4587..5447    +  CDS            AmpR: β-lactamase; bla; confers resistance to ampicillin, carbenicillin, and related antibiotics
   5618..547     +  rep_origin     ori (across the origin): high-copy-number ColE1/pMB1/pBR322/pUC origin of replication
>Addgene plasmid #205078 | T7RNAP Cyslight V174C | addgene full sequence | sequence record 405689 | Addgene NGS Result
AAAAAAACCACCGCTACCAGCGGTGGTTTGTTTGCCGGATCAAGAGCTACCAACTCTTTTTCCGAAGGTA
ACTGGCTTCAGCAGAGCGCAGATACCAAATACTGTCCTTCTAGTGTAGCCGTAGTTAGGCCACCACTTCA
AGAACTCTGTAGCACCGCCTACATACCTCGCTCTGCTAATCCTGTTACCAGTGGCTGCTGCCAGTGGCGA
TAAGTCGTGTCTTACCGGGTTGGACTCAAGACGATAGTTACCGGATAAGGCGCAGCGGTCGGGCTGAACG
GGGGGTTCGTGCACACAGCCCAGCTTGGAGCGAACGACCTACACCGAACTGAGATACCTACAGCGTGAGC
TATGAGAAAGCGCCACGCTTCCCGAAGGGAGAAAGGCGGACAGGTATCCGGTAAGCGGCAGGGTCGGAAC
AGGAGAGCGCACGAGGGAGCTTCCAGGGGGAAACGCCTGGTATCTTTATAGTCCTGTCGGGTTTCGCCAC
CTCTGACTTGAGCGTCGATTTTTGTGATGCTCGTCAGGGGGGCGGAGCCTATGGAAAAACGCCAGCAACG
CGGCCTTTTTACGGTTCCTGGCCTTTTGCTGGCCTTTTGCTCACATGTTCTTTCCTGCGTTATCCCCTGA
TTCTGTGGATAACCGTATTACCGCCTTTGAGTGAGCTGATACCGCTCGCCGCAGCCGAACGACCGAGCGC
AGCGAGTCAGTGAGCGAGGAAGCGGAAGAGCGCCTGATGCGGTATTTTCTCCTTACGCATCTGTGCGGTA
TTTCACACCGCATATGGTGCACTCTCAGTACAATCTGCTCTGATGCCGCATAGTTAAGCCAGTATACACT
CCGCTATCGCTACGTGACTGGGTCATGGCTGCGCCCCGACACCCGCCAACACCCGCTGACGCGCCCTGAC
GGGCTTGTCTGCTCCCGGCATCCGCTTACAGACAAGCTGTGACCGTCTCCGGGAGCTGCATGTGTCAGAG
GTTTTCACCGTCATCACCGAAACGCGCGAGGCAGCTGGCACGACAGGTTTCCCGACTGGAAAGCGGGCAG
TGAGCGCAACGCAATTAATGTGAGTTAGCTCACTCATTAGGCACCCCAGGCTTTACACTTTATGCTTCCG
GCTCGTATGTTGTGTGGAATTGTGAGCGGATAACAATTTCACACAGGAAACAGCTATGACCATGATTACG
CCAAGCTTGCATGCCTGCAGGTCGACTCTAGAAATAATTTTGTTTAACTTTAAGAAGGAGATATACCATG
GGCAGCAGCCATCATCATCATCATCACAGCAGCGGCCTGGTGCCGCGCGGCAGCCATATGCTCGAGATGA
ACACGATTAACATCGCTAAGAACGACTTCTCTGACATCGAACTGGCTGCTATCCCGTTCAACACTCTGGC
TGACCATTACGGTGAGCGTTTAGCTCGCGAACAGTTGGCCCTTGAGCATGAGTCTTACGAGATGGGTGAA
GCACGCTTCCGCAAGATGTTTGAGCGTCAACTTAAAGCTGGTGAGGTTGCGGATAACGCTGCCGCCAAGC
CTCTCATCACTACCCTACTCCCTAAGATGATTGCACGCATCAACGACTGGTTTGAGGAAGTGAAAGCTAA
GCGCGGCAAGCGCCCGACAGCCTTCCAGTTCCTGCAAGAAATCAAGCCGGAAGCCGTAGCGTACATCACC
ATTAAGACCACTCTGGCTAGCCTAACCAGTGCTGACAATACAACCGTTCAGGCTGTAGCAAGCGCAATCG
GTCGGGCCATTGAGGACGAGGCTCGCTTCGGTCGTATCCGTGACCTTGAAGCTAAGCACTTCAAGAAAAA
CGTTGAGGAACAACTCAACAAGCGCTGCGGGCACGTCTACAAGAAAGCATTTATGCAAGTTGTCGAGGCT
GACATGCTCTCTAAGGGTCTACTCGGTGGCGAGGCGTGGTCTTCGTGGCATAAGGAAGACTCTATTCATG
TAGGAGTACGCTGCATCGAGATGCTCATTGAGTCAACCGGAATGGTTAGCTTACACCGCCAAAATGCTGG
CGTAGTAGGTCAAGACTCTGAGACTATCGAACTCGCACCTGAATACGCTGAGGCTATCGCAACCCGTGCA
GGTGCGCTGGCTGGCATCTCTCCGATGTTCCAACCTTGCGTAGTTCCTCCTAAGCCGTGGACTGGCATTA
CTGGTGGTGGCTATTGGGCTAACGGTCGTCGTCCTCTGGCGCTGGTGCGTACTCACAGTAAGAAAGCACT
GATGCGCTACGAAGACGTTTACATGCCTGAGGTGTACAAAGCGATTAACATTGCGCAAAACACCGCATGG
AAAATCAACAAGAAAGTCCTAGCGGTCGCCAACGTAATCACCAAGTGGAAGCATAGCCCGGTCGAGGACA
TCCCTGCGATTGAGCGTGAAGAACTCCCGATGAAACCGGAAGACATCGACATGAATCCTGAGGCTCTCAC
CGCGTGGAAACGTGCTGCCGCTGCTGTGTACCGCAAGGACAAGGCTCGCAAGTCTCGCCGTATCAGCCTT
GAGTTCATGCTTGAGCAAGCCAATAAGTTTGCTAACCATAAGGCCATCTGGTTCCCTTACAACATGGACT
GGCGCGGTCGTGTTTACGCTGTGTCAATGTTCAACCCGCAAGGTAACGATATGACCAAAGGACTGCTTAC
GCTGGCGAAAGGTAAACCAATCGGTAAGGAAGGTTACTACTGGCTGAAAATCCACGGTGCAAACTGTGCG
GGTGTCGATAAGGTTCCGTTCCCTGAGCGCATCAAGTTCATTGAGGAAAACCACGAGAACATCATGGCTT
GCGCTAAGTCTCCACTGGAGAACACTTGGTGGGCTGAGCAAGATTCTCCGTTCAGCTTCCTTGCGTTCAG
CTTTGAGTACGCTGGGGTACAGCACCACGGCCTGAGCTATAACAGCTCCCTTCCGCTGGCGTTTGACGGG
TCTTGCTCTGGCATCCAGCACTTCTCCGCGATGCTCCGAGATGAGGTAGGTGGTCGCGCGGTTAACTTGC
TTCCTAGTGAAACCGTTCAGGACATCTACGGGATTGTTGCTAAGAAAGTCAACGAGATTCTACAAGCAGA
CGCAATCAATGGGACCGATAACGAAGTAGTTACCGTGACCGATGAGAACACTGGTGAAATCTCTGAGAAA
GTCAAGCTGGGCACTAAGGCACTGGCTGGTCAATGGCTGGCTTACGGTGTTACTCGCAGTGTGACTAAGC
GTTCAGTCATGACGCTGGCTTACGGGTCCAAAGAGTTCGGCTTCCGTCAACAAGTGCTGGAAGATACCAT
TCAGCCAGCTATTGATTCCGGCAAGGGTCTGATGTTCACTCAGCCGAATCAGGCTGCTGGATACATGGCT
AAGCTGATTTGGGAATCTGTGAGCGTGACGGTGGTAGCTGCGGTTGAAGCAATGAACTGGCTTAAGTCTG
CTGCTAAGCTGCTGGCTGCTGAGGTCAAAGATAAGAAGACTGGAGAGATTCTTCGCAAGCGTAGCGCTGT
GCATTGGGTAACTCCTGATGGTTTCCCTGTGTGGCAGGAATACAAGAAGCCTATTCAGACGCGCTTGAAC
CTGATGTTCCTCGGTCAGTTCCGCTTACAGCCTACCATTAACACCAACAAAGATAGCGAGATTGATGCAC
ACAAACAGGAGTCTGGTATCGCTCCTAACTTTGTACACAGCCAAGACGGTAGCCACCTTCGTAAGACTGT
AGTGTGGGCACACGAGAAGTACGGAATCGAATCTTTTGCACTGATTCACGACTCCTTCGGTACCATTCCG
GCTGACGCTGCGAACCTGTTCAAAGCAGTGCGCGAAACTATGGTTGACACATATGAGTCTAGCGATGTAC
TGGCTGATTTCTACGACCAGTTCGCTGACCAGTTGCACGAGTCTCAATTGGACAAAATGCCAGCACTTCC
GGCTAAAGGTAACTTGAACCTCCGTGACATCTTAGAGTCGGACTTCGCGTTCGCGTAACGCCAAATCAAT
ACGACTCCGGATCCACAGGACGGGTGTGGTCGCCATGATCGCGTAGTCGATAGTGGCTCCAAGTAGCGAA
GCGAGCAGGACTGGGCGGCGGCCAAAGCGGTCGGACAGTGCTCCGAGAACGGGTGCGCATAGAAATTGCA
TCAACGCATATAGCGCTAGCAGCACGCCATAGTGACTGGCGATGCTGTCGGAATGGACGATATCCCGCAA
GAGGCCCGGCAGTACCGGCATAACCAAGCCTATGCCTACAGCATCCAGGGTGACGGTGCCGAGGATGACG
ATGAGCGCATTGTTAGATTTCATACACGGTGCCTGACTGCGTTAGCAATTTAACTGTGATAAACTACCGC
ATTAAAGCTTATCGATGATAAGCTGTCAAACATGAGAATTCTTGAAGACGAAAGGGCCTCGTGATACGCC
TATTTTTATAGGTTAATGTCATGATAATAATGGTTTCTTAGACGTCAGGTGGCACTTTTCGGGGAAATGT
GCGCGGAACCCCTATTTGTTTATTTTTCTAAATACATTCAAATATGTATCCGCTCATGAGACAATAACCC
TGATAAATGCTTCAATAATATTGAAAAAGGAAGAGTATGAGTATTCAACATTTCCGTGTCGCCCTTATTC
CCTTTTTTGCGGCATTTTGCCTTCCTGTTTTTGCTCACCCAGAAACGCTGGTGAAAGTAAAAGATGCTGA
AGATCAGTTGGGTGCACGAGTGGGTTACATCGAACTGGATCTCAACAGCGGTAAGATCCTTGAGAGTTTT
CGCCCCGAAGAACGTTTTCCAATGATGAGCACTTTTAAAGTTCTGCTATGTGGCGCGGTATTATCCCGTG
TTGACGCCGGGCAAGAGCAACTCGGTCGCCGCATACACTATTCTCAGAATGACTTGGTTGAGTACTCACC
AGTCACAGAAAAGCATCTTACGGATGGCATGACAGTAAGAGAATTATGCAGTGCTGCCATAACCATGAGT
GATAACACTGCGGCCAACTTACTTCTGACAACGATCGGAGGACCGAAGGAGCTAACCGCTTTTTTGCACA
ACATGGGGGATCATGTAACTCGCCTTGATCGTTGGGAACCGGAGCTGAATGAAGCCATACCAAACGACGA
GCGTGACACCACGATGCCTGCAGCAATGGCAACAACGTTGCGCAAACTATTAACTGGCGAACTACTTACT
CTAGCTTCCCGGCAACAATTAATAGACTGGATGGAGGCGGATAAAGTTGCAGGACCACTTCTGCGCTCGG
CCCTTCCGGCTGGCTGGTTTATTGCTGATAAATCTGGAGCCGGTGAGCGTGGGTCTCGCGGTATCATTGC
AGCACTGGGGCCAGATGGTAAGCCCTCCCGTATCGTAGTTATCTACACGACGGGGAGTCAGGCAACTATG
GATGAACGAAATAGACAGATCGCTGAGATAGGTGCCTCACTGATTAAGCATTGGTAACTGTCAGACCAAG
TTTACTCATATATACTTTAGATTGATTTAAAACTTCATTTTTAATTTAAAAGGATCTAGGTGAAGATCCT
TTTTGATAATCTCATGACCAAAATCCCTTAACGTGAGTTTTCGTTCCACTGAGCGTCAGACCCCGTAGAA
AAGATCAAAGGATCTTCTTGAGATCCTTTTTTTCTGCGCGTAATCTGCTGCTTGCAAAC
